>Addgene plasmid #111693 | MAC_N_RAB9A | addgene full sequence | sequence record 212877 | Addgene NGS Result
ACGGGCCAGATATACGCGTTGACATTGATTATTGACTAGTTATTAATAGTAATCAATTACGGGGTCATTA
GTTCATAGCCCATATATGGAGTTCCGCGTTACATAACTTACGGTAAATGGCCCGCCTGGCTGACCGCCCA
ACGACCCCCGCCCATTGACGTCAATAATGACGTATGTTCCCATAGTAACGCCAATAGGGACTTTCCATTG
ACGTCAATGGGTGGAGTATTTACGGTAAACTGCCCACTTGGCAGTACATCAAGTGTATCATATGCCAAGT
ACGCCCCCTATTGACGTCAATGACGGTAAATGGCCCGCCTGGCATTATGCCCAGTACATGACCTTATGGG
ACTTTCCTACTTGGCAGTACATCTACGTATTAGTCATCGCTATTACCATGGTGATGCGGTTTTGGCAGTA
CATCAATGGGCGTGGATAGCGGTTTGACTCACGGGGATTTCCAAGTCTCCACCCCATTGACGTCAATGGG
AGTTTGTTTTGGCACCAAAATCAACGGGACTTTCCAAAATGTCGTAACAACTCCGCCCCATTGACGCAAA
TGGGCGGTAGGCGTGTACGGTGGGAGGTCTATATAAGCAGAGCTCTCCCTATCAGTGATAGAGATCTCCC
TATCAGTGATAGAGATCGTCGACGAGCTCGTTTAGTGAACCGTCAGATCGCCTGGAGACGCCATCCACGC
TGTTTTGACCTCCATAGAAGACACCGGGACCGATCCAGCCTCCGGACTCTAGCGTTTAAACTTAAGCTTG
GTACCGAGCTCGGATCCACTAGTCCAGTGTGGTGGAATTCTGCAGATATCCAGCACAGTGGCGGCCGCTC
GAGACCATGAAGGACAACACCGTGCCCCTGAAGCTGATCGCCCTGCTGGCCAACGGCGAGTTCCACTCTG
GCGAGCAGCTGGGCGAGACACTGGGCATGAGCAGAGCCGCCATCAACAAGCACATCCAGACCCTGCGGGA
CTGGGGCGTGGACGTGTTCACAGTGCCCGGCAAGGGCTACAGCCTGCCCGAGCCCATCCAGCTGCTGAAC
GCCAAGCAGATCCTGGGCCAGCTGGATGGCGGATCTGTGGCCGTGCTGCCCGTGATCGACAGCACCAACC
AGTATCTGCTCGACCGGATCGGCGAGCTGAAGTCCGGCGACGCCTGTATCGCCGAGTACCAGCAGGCCGG
CAGAGGCGGCAGGGGCAGAAAGTGGTTCAGCCCCTTCGGCGCCAACCTGTACCTGAGCATGTTCTGGAGA
CTGGAACAGGGCCCAGCCGCCGCTATTGGCCTGAGCCTGGTCATCGGCATCGTGATGGCCGAGGTGCTGC
GGAAGCTGGGCGCCGACAAAGTGCGCGTGAAGTGGCCCAACGACCTGTATCTGCAGGACCGGAAGCTGGC
CGGCATCCTGGTGGAACTGACCGGCAAAACAGGCGACGCCGCCCAGATCGTGATCGGCGCTGGCATCAAC
ATGGCCATGCGGCGGGTGGAAGAGAGCGTGGTCAACCAGGGCTGGATCACCCTGCAGGAAGCCGGCATCA
ACCTGGACCGGAACACCCTGGCCGCCATGCTGATCAGAGAGCTGAGAGCCGCCCTGGAACTGTTCGAGCA
GGAAGGCCTGGCCCCCTACCTGAGCAGATGGGAGAAGCTGGACAACTTCATCAACCGGCCCGTGAAACTG
ATCATCGGCGACAAAGAGATCTTCGGCATCAGCCGGGGCATCGACAAGCAGGGGGCCCTGCTCCTGGAAC
AGGACGGCATCATCAAGCCCTGGATGGGCGGCGAGATCAGCCTGCGGAGCGCCGAGAAGTACCCATACGA
TGTTCCTGACTATGCCGGTACCGAGCTCGGATCCACCATGGCTAGCTGGAGCCACCCGCAGTTCGAGAAA
GGTGGAGGTTCCGGAGGTGGATCGGGAGGTGGATCGTGGAGCCACCCGCAGTTCGAAAAAGCGGCCGATA
TCACAAGTTTGTACAAAAAAGCAGGCTCCACCATGGCAGGAAAATCATCACTTTTTAAAGTAATTCTCCT
TGGAGATGGTGGAGTTGGGAAGAGTTCACTTATGAACAGATATGTAACTAATAAGTTTGATACCCAGCTC
TTCCATACAATAGGTGTGGAATTTTTAAATAAAGATTTGGAAGTGGATGGACATTTTGTTACCATGCAGA
TTTGGGACACGGCAGGTCAGGAGCGATTCCGAAGCCTGAGGACACCATTTTACAGAGGTTCTGACTGCTG
CCTGCTTACTTTTAGTGTCGATGATTCACAAAGCTTCCAGAACTTAAGTAACTGGAAGAAAGAATTCATA
TATTATGCAGATGTGAAAGAGCCTGAGAGCTTTCCTTTTGTGATTCTGGGTAACAAGATTGACATAAGCG
AACGGCAGGTGTCTACAGAAGAAGCCCAAGCTTGGTGCAGGGACAACGGCGACTATCCTTATTTTGAAAC
AAGTGCAAAAGATGCCACAAATGTGGCAGCAGCCTTTGAGGAAGCGGTTCGAAGAGTTCTTGCTACCGAG
GATAGGTCAGATCATTTGATTCAGACAGACACAGTCAATCTTCACCGAAAGCCCAAGCCTAGCTCATCTT
GCTGTTTGGACCCAGCTTTCTTGTACAAAGTGGTGACGTAAGCTAGGGGCCCGTTTAAACCCGCTGATCA
GCCTCGACTGTGCCTTCTAGTTGCCAGCCATCTGTTGTTTGCCCCTCCCCCGTGCCTTCCTTGACCCTGG
AAGGTGCCACTCCCACTGTCCTTTCCTAATAAAATGAGGAAATTGCATCGCATTGTCTGAGTAGGTGTCA
TTCTATTCTGGGGGGTGGGGTGGGGCAGGACAGCAAGGGGGAGGATTGGGAAGACAATAGCAGGCATGCT
GGGGATGCGGTGGGCTCTATGGCTTCTGAGGCGGAAAGAACCAGCTGGGGCTCTAGGGGGTATCCCC
[124 nt withheld, positions 2938-3061]
C
[91 nt withheld, positions 3063-3153]
AGGGTGATGGTTCACGTACCTAGAAGTTCCTATTCCGAAGTTCCTATTCTCTAGAAAGTATAGGAACTTC
CTTGGCCAAAAAGCCTGAACTCACCGCGACGTCTGTCGAGAAGTTTCTGATCGAAAAGTTCGACAGCGTC
TCCGACCTGATGCAGCTCTCGGAGGGCGAAGAATCTCGTGCTTTCAGCTTCGATGTAGGAGGGCGTGGAT
ATGTCCTGCGGGTAAATAGCTGCGCCGATGGTTTCTACAAAGATCGTTATGTTTATCGGCACTTTGCATC
GGCCGCGCTCCCGATTCCGGAAGTGCTTGACATTGGGGAATTCAGCGAGAGCCTGACCTATTGCATCTCC
CGCCGTGCACAGGGTGTCACGTTGCAAGACCTGCCTGAAACCGAACTGCCCGCTGTTCTGCAGCCGGTCG
CGGAGGCCATGGATGCGATCGCTGCGGCCGATCTTAGCCAGACGAGCGGGTTCGGCCCATTCGGACCGCA
AGGAATCGGTCAATACACTACATGGCGTGATTTCATATGCGCGATTGCTGATCCCCATGTGTATCACTGG
CAAACTGTGATGGACGACACCGTCAGTGCGTCCGTCGCGCAGGCTCTCGATGAGCTGATGCTTTGGGCCG
AGGACTGCCCCGAAGTCCGGCACCTCGTGCACGCGGATTTCGGCTCCAACAATGTCCTGACGGACAATGG
CCGCATAACAGCGGTCATTGACTGGAGCGAGGCGATGTTCGGGGATTCCCAATACGAGGTCGCCAACATC
TTCTTCTGGAGGCCGTGGTTGGCTTGTATGGAGCAGCAGACGCGCTACTTCGAGCGGAGGCATCCGGAGC
TTGCAGGATCGCCGCGGCTCCGGGCGTATATGCTCCGCATTGGTCTTGACCAACTCTATCAGAGCTTGGT
TGACGGCAATTTCGATGATGCAGCTTGGGCGCAGGGTCGATGCGACGCAATCGTCCGATCCGGAGCCGGG
ACTGTCGGGCGTACACAAATCGCCCGCAGAAGCGCGGCCGTCTGGACCGATGGCTGTGTAGAAGTACTCG
CCGATAGTGGAAACCGACGCCCCAGCACTCGTCCGAGGGCAAAGGAATAGCACGTACTACGAGATTTCGA
TTCCACCGCCGCCTTCTATGAAAGGTTGGGCTTCGGAATCGTTTTCCGGGACGCCGGCTGGATGATCCTC
CAGCGCGGGGATCTCATGCTGGAGTTCTTCGCCCACCCCAACTTGTTTATTGCAGCTTATAATGGTTACA
AATAAAGCAATAGCATCACAAATTTCACAAATAAAGCATTTTTTTCACTGCATTCTAGTTGTGGTTTGTC
CAAACTCATCAATGTATCTTATCATGTCTGTATACCGTCGACCTCTAGCTAGAGCTTGGCGTAATCATGG
TCATAGCTGTTTCCTGTGTGAAATTGTTATCCGCTCACAATTCCACACAACATACGAGCCGGAAGCATAA
AGTGTAAAGCCTGGGGTGCCTAATGAGTGAGCTAACTCACATTAATTGCGTTGCGCTCACTGCCCGCTTT
CCAGTCGGGAAACCTGTCGTGCCAGCTGCATTAATGAATCGGCCAACGCGCGGGGAGAGGCGGTTTGCGT
ATTGGGCGCTCTTCCGCTTCCTCGCTCACTGACTCGCTGCGCTCGGTCGTTCGGCTGCGGCGAGCGGTAT
CAGCTCACTCAAAGGCGGTAATACGGTTATCCACAGAATCAGGGGATAACGCAGGAAAGAACATGTGAGC
AAAAGGCCAGCAAAAGGCCAGGAACCGTAAAAAGGCCGCGTTGCTGGCGTTTTTCCATAGGCTCCGCCCC
CCTGACGAGCATCACAAAAATCGACGCTCAAGTCAGAGGTGGCGAAACCCGACAGGACTATAAAGATACC
AGGCGTTTCCCCCTGGAAGCTCCCTCGTGCGCTCTCCTGTTCCGACCCTGCCGCTTACCGGATACCTGTC
CGCCTTTCTCCCTTCGGGAAGCGTGGCGCTTTCTCATAGCTCACGCTGTAGGTATCTCAGTTCGGTGTAG
GTCGTTCGCTCCAAGCTGGGCTGTGTGCACGAACCCCCCGTTCAGCCCGACCGCTGCGCCTTATCCGGTA
ACTATCGTCTTGAGTCCAACCCGGTAAGACACGACTTATCGCCACTGGCAGCAGCCACTGGTAACAGGAT
TAGCAGAGCGAGGTATGTAGGCGGTGCTACAGAGTTCTTGAAGTGGTGGCCTAACTACGGCTACACTAGA
AGAACAGTATTTGGTATCTGCGCTCTGCTGAAGCCAGTTACCTTCGGAAAAAGAGTTGGTAGCTCTTGAT
CCGGCAAACAAACCACCGCTGGTAGCGGTGGTTTTTTTGTTTGCAAGCAGCAGATTACGCGCAGAAAAAA
AGGATCTCAAGAAGATCCTTTGATCTTTTCTACGGGGTCTGACGCTCAGTGGAACGAAAACTCACGTTAA
GGGATTTTGGTCATGAGATTATCAAAAAGGATCTTCACCTAGATCCTTTTAAATTAAAAATGAAGTTTTA
AATCAATCTAAAGTATATATGAGTAAACTTGGTCTGACAGTTACCAATGCTTAATCAGTGAGGCACCTAT
CTCAGCGATCTGTCTATTTCGTTCATCCATAGTTGCCTGACTCCCCGTCGTGTAGATAACTACGATACGG
GAGGGCTTACCATCTGGCCCCAGTGCTGCAATGATACCGCGAGACCCACGCTCACCGGCTCCAGATTTAT
CAGCAATAAACCAGCCAGCCGGAAGGGCCGAGCGCAGAAGTGGTCCTGCAACTTTATCCGCCTCCATCCA
GTCTATTAATTGTTGCCGGGAAGCTAGAGTAAGTAGTTCGCCAGTTAATAGTTTGCGCAACGTTGTTGCC
ATTGCTACAGGCATCGTGGTGTCACGCTCGTCGTTTGGTATGGCTTCATTCAGCTCCGGTTCCCAACGAT
CAAGGCGAGTTACATGATCCCCCATGTTGTGCAAAAAAGCGGTTAGCTCCTTCGGTCCTCCGATCGTTGT
CAGAAGTAAGTTGGCCGCAGTGTTATCACTCATGGTTATGGCAGCACTGCATAATTCTCTTACTGTCATG
CCATCCGTAAGATGCTTTTCTGTGACTGGTGAGTACTCAACCAAGTCATTCTGAGAATAGTGTATGCGGC
GACCGAGTTGCTCTTGCCCGGCGTCAATACGGGATAATACCGCGCCACATAGCAGAACTTTAAAAGTGCT
CATCATTGGAAAACGTTCTTCGGGGCGAAAACTCTCAAGGATCTTACCGCTGTTGAGATCCAGTTCGATG
TAACCCACTCGTGCACCCAACTGATCTTCAGCATCTTTTACTTTCACCAGCGTTTCTGGGTGAGCAAAAA
CAGGAAGGCAAAATGCCGCAAAAAAGGGAATAAGGGCGACACGGAAATGTTGAATACTCATACTCTTCCT
TTTTCAATATTATTGAAGCATTTATCAGGGTTATTGTCTCATGAGCGGATACATATTTGAATGTATTTAG
AAAAATAAACAAATAGGGGTTCCGCGCACATTTCCCCGAAAAGTGCCACCTGACGTCGACGGATCGGGAG
ATCTCCCGATCCCCTATGGTGCACTCTCAGTACAATCTGCTCTGATGCCGCATAGTTAAGCCAGTATCTG
CTCCCTGCTTGTGTGTTGGAGGTCGCTGAGTAGTGCGCGAGCAAAATTTAAGCTACAACAAGGCAAGGCT
TGACCGACAATTGCATGAAGAATCTGCTTAGGGTTAGGCGTTTTGCGCTGCTTCGCGATGT
Features (pLannotate 1.2.2; 27 found; start..end, strand, type, name):
     21..400     +  enhancer       CMV enhancer: human cytomegalovirus immediate early enhancer
    401..604     +  promoter       CMV promoter: human cytomegalovirus (CMV) immediate early promoter
    606..625     +  promoter       PLtetO-1 promoter (fragment): modified phage lambda PL promoter with tet operator sites (Lutz and Bujard, 1997)
    627..646     +  promoter       PLtetO-1 promoter (fragment): modified phage lambda PL promoter with tet operator sites (Lutz and Bujard, 1997)
    654..687     +  promoter       TRE3GV promoter (fragment): 3rd-generation Tet-responsive promoter that can be activated by binding of Tet-On® 3G, optimized for retroviral and lentiviral vectors
    847..1809    +  CDS            birA: BIRA_ECOLI - Also known as bioR, dhbB. Experimental evidence at protein level: Swiss-Prot protein existence level 1. Acts both as a biotin--[acetyl-CoA-carboxylase] ligase and a biotin-operon repressor. In the presence of ATP, BirA activates biotin to form the BirA-biotinyl-5'-adenylate (BirA-bio-5'-AMP or holoBirA) complex. HoloBirA can either transfer the biotinyl moiety to the biotin carboxyl carrier protein (BCCP) subunit of acetyl-CoA carboxylase, or bind to the biotin operator site and inhibit transcription of the operon. From Escherichia coli (strain K12).
   1810..1835    +  CDS            3xHA (fragment): three tandem HA epitope tags
   1867..1886    +  CDS            Strep-Tag II (fragment): peptide that binds Strep-Tactin®, an engineered form of streptavidin
   1927..1949    +  CDS            Strep-Tag II (fragment): peptide that binds Strep-Tactin®, an engineered form of streptavidin
   1963..1987    +  protein_bind   attB1: mutant version of attB; recombination site for the Gateway® BP reaction BP Clonase™
   1993..2595    +  CDS            RAB9A: RAB9A_HUMAN - Also known as RAB9. Experimental evidence at protein level: Swiss-Prot protein existence level 1. Involved in the transport of proteins between the endosomes and the trans Golgi network. Involved in the recruitment of SGSM2 to melanosomes and is required for the proper trafficking of melanogenic enzymes TYR, TYRP1 and DCT/TYRP2 to melanosomes in melanocytes. From Homo sapiens (Human).
   2600..2624    -  protein_bind   attB2: mutant version of attB; recombination site for the Gateway® BP reaction BP Clonase™
   2668..2892    +  polyA_signal   bGH poly(A) signal: bovine growth hormone polyadenylation signal
   2896..2917    +  promoter       SV40 promoter (fragment): SV40 enhancer and early promoter
   2938..3171    +  rep_origin     f1 ori (fragment) (sequence partly withheld): f1 bacteriophage origin of replication; arrow indicates direction of (+) strand synthesis
   3176..3223    +  protein_bind   FRT: FLP-mediated recombination occurs in the 8-bp core sequence TCTAGAAA (Turan and Bode, 2011). FLP recombinase from the Saccharomyces cerevisiae 2μ plasmid
   3231..4253    +  CDS            HygR: aminoglycoside phosphotransferase from E. coli; aph(4)-Ia; confers resistance to hygromycin
   4263..4388    +  CDS            ble (fragment): BLE_KLEPN - Experimental evidence at protein level: Swiss-Prot protein existence level 1. Binding protein with a strong affinity to the bleomycin family of antibiotics. Binds to CL990; an antimitotic-antibiotic compound. From Klebsiella pneumoniae.
   4383..4504    +  polyA_signal   SV40 poly(A) signal: SV40 polyadenylation signal
   4577..4593    -  protein_bind   lac operator: The lac repressor binds to the lac operator to inhibit transcription in E. coli. This inhibition can be relieved by adding lactose or isopropyl-β-D-thiogalactopyranoside (IPTG). lac repressor encoded by lacI
   4601..4631    -  promoter       lac promoter: promoter for the E. coli lac operon
   4646..4667    -  protein_bind   CAP binding site: CAP binding activates transcription in the presence of cAMP. E. coli catabolite activator protein
   4680..4772    -  CDS            lacI (fragment): lac repressor; lacI; The lac repressor binds to the lac operator to inhibit transcription in E. coli. This inhibition can be relieved by adding lactose or isopropyl-β-D-thiogalactopyranoside (IPTG).
   4955..5543    -  rep_origin     ori: high-copy-number ColE1/pMB1/pBR322/pUC origin of replication
   5714..6574    -  CDS            AmpR: β-lactamase; bla; confers resistance to ampicillin, carbenicillin, and related antibiotics
   6575..6679    -  promoter       AmpR promoter: bla
   6738..6790    -  misc_feature   bom (fragment): basis of mobility region from pBR322
