[The description below was written by a language model from this plasmid's Addgene catalogue record and pLannotate feature annotations shown in this document.]
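Description:
MAC_N_RAB9A is a mammalian expression plasmid of about 6.9 kb, made by Gateway recombination of the human RAB9A open reading frame (from an hORFeome collection clone) into the MAC-tag-N destination backbone. It is propagated in E. coli from a high-copy ColE1/pUC-type origin under ampicillin selection (AmpR with its bla promoter). Remnants of an f1 origin, a lac promoter/operator region and a pBR322 bom fragment are also annotated in the backbone.

The expression cassette is driven by the CMV immediate-early enhancer and promoter. Short matches to tet operator-containing promoters follow directly, which suggests a tetracycline-regulatable CMV/TetO arrangement that would give inducible expression in cells carrying the Tet repressor. Downstream lies the N-terminal MAC-tag, annotated as an E. coli BirA biotin ligase coding sequence followed by an HA epitope and two Strep-Tag II motifs. An attB1 site joins the tag to RAB9A, and attB2 and a bGH polyadenylation signal close the unit. RAB9A is a small GTPase involved in transport between endosomes and the trans-Golgi network, and here it carries the tag at its N-terminus.

An FRT site sits immediately upstream of a hygromycin resistance gene that has no full promoter of its own and ends in an SV40 poly(A) signal. This layout is typical of FLP-mediated integration into a genomic FRT landing site, with hygromycin selection of stable isogenic lines. According to the associated publication, the tag supports both affinity purification–mass spectrometry through the Strep tag and BioID proximity biotinylation through the BirA moiety. This allows RAB9A's interaction partners and subcellular localization to be mapped from a single construct.
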