Addgene plasmid #111693: MAC_N_RAB9A
Purpose: MAC-tagged gene expression
Depositing lab: Markku Varjosalo. Depositing organization: University of Helsinki, Institute of Biotechnology. Publication: An AP-MS- and BioID-compatible MAC-tag enables comprehensive mapping of protein interactions and subcellular localizations. Liu X, Salokas K, Tamene F, Jiu Y, Weldatsadik RG, Ohman T, Varjosalo M. Nat Commun. 2018 Mar 22;9(1):1188. doi: 10.1038/s41467-018-03523-2. PubMed 29568061.
Backbone
  Vector backbone: MAC-tag-N
  Backbone manufacturer: Markku Varjosalo, Addgene plasmid #108078
  Vector type: Mammalian Expression
Growth in bacteria
  Bacterial resistance: Ampicillin, 100 μg/mL
  Growth temperature: 37°C
  Growth strain: DH5alpha
  Copy number: High Copy
Gene/Insert
  Gene/Insert name: RAB9A (alt name: RAB9A)
  Species: H. sapiens (human)
  Entrez Gene: RAB9A (a.k.a. RAB9)
  Cloning method: Gateway Cloning
Terms and licenses: Academic/Nonprofit Terms; Industry Terms: Not Available to Industry
Depositor comments: CCSB-DFCI hORFeome collection(11019_C10)
How to cite: MAC_N_RAB9A was a gift from Markku Varjosalo (Addgene plasmid # 111693 ; http://n2t.net/addgene:111693 ; RRID:Addgene_111693)
